Addgene plasmid #90064: DEL-pHG165a
Purpose: LLhG coding region on pHG165a interrupted with a single base-pair deletion, 'no repressor' control plasmid
Depositing lab: Liskin Swint-Kruse. Depositing organization: University of Kansas Medical Center. Publication: Novel insights from hybrid LacI/GalR proteins: family-wide functional attributes and biologically significant variation in transcription repression. Meinhardt S, Manley MW Jr, Becker NA, Hessman JA, Maher LJ 3rd, Swint-Kruse L. Nucleic Acids Res. 2012 Nov;40(21):11139-54. doi: 10.1093/nar/gks806. Epub 2012 Sep 10. PubMed 22965134.
Backbone
  Vector backbone: pHG165a
  Backbone manufacturer: PMID: 3012611 with lacO1 binding site of pHG165 disabled by mutation
  Vector type: Bacterial Expression
Growth in bacteria
  Bacterial resistance: Ampicillin, 100 μg/mL
  Growth temperature: 37°C
  Growth strain: DH5alpha
  Copy number: Low Copy
Gene/Insert
  Gene/Insert name: DEL
  Species: Synthetic
  Promoter: Iq
  Cloning method: Ligation Independent Cloning
Terms and licenses: Academic/Nonprofit Terms; Industry Terms: Not Available to Industry
Depositor comments: LLhG coding region on pHG165a interrupted with a single base-pair deletion . The start codon of these genes is GTG, which is an alternative MET start codon in E. coli.
How to cite: DEL-pHG165a was a gift from Liskin Swint-Kruse (Addgene plasmid # 90064 ; http://n2t.net/addgene:90064 ; RRID:Addgene_90064)
