[The description below was written by a language model from this plasmid's Addgene catalogue record and pLannotate feature annotations shown in this document.]
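Description:
DEL-pHG165a is a low-copy bacterial expression plasmid built on pHG165a, a derivative of pHG165 in which the vector's own lacO1 operator has been disabled by mutation so that it does not compete for repressor binding. It is propagated in E. coli under ampicillin selection (β-lactamase with its native promoter). Replication relies on a ColE1/pMB1-type origin. The pBR322-derived bom region and the rop gene are also annotated, and Rop is consistent with the recorded low copy number. Remnants of the lac region are annotated too: a short lacI fragment, a CAP binding site, the lac promoter, and lacZ/lacZα fragments.

The insert, named DEL, is a synthetic repressor gene driven by the lacIq promoter, a lacI promoter variant whose single base change raises constitutive expression about tenfold. The parent coding region, LLhG, belongs to a series of hybrid LacI/GalR proteins. The record does not spell out the domain arrangement, but automated annotation assigns most of the open reading frame to E. coli GalR. Translation begins at a GTG codon, an alternative start in E. coli. In this plasmid the coding region is interrupted by a single base-pair deletion, so a functional repressor should not be produced; the position of the deletion is not stated. The construct therefore serves as the matched "no repressor" control, setting the unrepressed baseline in transcription repression assays that compare LacI/GalR chimeras expressed from the same backbone.
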