Features (pLannotate 1.2.2; 13 found; start..end, strand, type, name):
      9..86      +  promoter       lacIq promoter: lacI (mutant); In the lacIq allele, a single base change in the promoter boosts expression of the lacI gene about 10-fold.
     98..1120    +  CDS            galR: GALR_ECOLI - Experimental evidence at protein level: Swiss-Prot protein existence level 1. Repressor of the galactose operon. Binds galactose as an inducer. From Escherichia coli (strain K12).
   1127..1329    +  CDS            lacZ (fragment): β-galactosidase; lacZ
   1369..1523    +  CDS            lacZα (fragment): LacZα fragment of β-galactosidase; lacZ fragment
   1640..1744    +  promoter       AmpR promoter: bla
   1745..2605    +  CDS            AmpR: β-lactamase; bla; confers resistance to ampicillin, carbenicillin, and related antibiotics
   2776..3364    +  rep_origin     ori: high-copy-number ColE1/pMB1/pBR322/pUC origin of replication
   3550..3690    -  misc_feature   bom: basis of mobility region from pBR322
   3792..3983    -  CDS            rop: Rop protein, which maintains plasmids at low copy number; rop
   4000..4380    +  CDS            YPB1_ECOLX: Protein predicted: Swiss-Prot protein existence level 4. From Escherichia coli.
   4482..4570    +  CDS            lacI (fragment): lac repressor; lacI; The lac repressor binds to the lac operator to inhibit transcription in E. coli. This inhibition can be relieved by adding lactose or isopropyl-β-D-thiogalactopyranoside (IPTG).
   4583..4604    +  protein_bind   CAP binding site: CAP binding activates transcription in the presence of cAMP. E. coli catabolite activator protein
   4619..4649    +  promoter       lac promoter: promoter for the E. coli lac operon
>Addgene plasmid #90064 | DEL-pHG165a | addgene full sequence | sequence record 178399 | Addgene NGS Result
CGAATTCCGACACCATCGAATGGTGCAAAACCTTTCGCGGTATGGCATGATAGCGCCCGGAAGAGAGTCA
ATTCAGGGTGGTGAATGTGAAACCATAACGTTATACGATGTCGCAGAGTATGCCGGTGTCTCTTATCAGA
CCGTTTCCCGCGTGGTGAACCAGGCCAGCCACGTTTCTGCGAAAACGCGGGAAAAAGTGGAAGCGGCGAT
GGCGGAGCTCAATTACATTCCCAACCGCGTGGCACAACAACTGGCGGGCAAACAGAGCGAAACGGTCGGT
CTGGTCGTTGGTGATGTTTCCGATCCGTTTTTCGGTGCAATGGTGAAAGCGGTCGAACAGGTGGCTTATC
ACACCGGTAATTTTTTATTGATTGGCAACGGTTACCACAACGAACAAAAAGAGCGTCAGGCCATTGAGCA
ACTGATCCGCCATCGCTGTGCTGCGTTGGTCGTCCATGCCAAAATGATCCCGGATGCTGATTTAGCCTCA
TTAATGAAACAAATGCCCGGTATGGTGCTGATCAACCGTATCCTGCCTGGCTTTGAAAACCGTTGTATTG
CTCTGGACGATCGTTACGGTGCCTGGCTGGCAACGCGTCATTTAATTCAGCAAGGTCATACCCGCATTGG
TTATCTGTGCTCTAACCACTCTATTTCTGACGCCGAAGATCGTCTGCAAGGGTATTACGATGCCCTTGCT
GAAAGTGGTATTGCGGCCAATGACCGGCTGGTGACATTTGGCGAACCAGACGAAAGCGGCGGCGAACAGG
CAATGACCAAGCTTTTGGGACGAGGAAGAAATTTCACTGCGGTAGCCTGTTATAACGATTCAATGGCGGC
GGGTGCGATGGGCGTTCTCAATGATAATGGTATTGATGTACCGGGTGAGATTTCGTTAATTGGCTTTGAT
GATGTGCTGGTGTCACGCTATGTGCGTCCGCGCCTGACCACCGTGCGTTACCCAATCGTGACGATGGCGA
CCCAGGCTGCCGAACTGGCTTTGGCGCTGGCGGATAATCGCCCTCTCCCGGAAATCACTAATGTCTTTAG
TCCGACGCTGGTACGTCGTCATTCAGTGTCAACTCCGTCGCTGGAGGCAAGTCATCATGCAACCAGCGAC
TAATAACCTGAGGCCGATACTGTCGTCGTCCCCTCAAACTGGCAGATGCACGGTTACGATGCGCCCATCT
ACACCAACGTGACCTATCCCATTAGGTCAATCCGCCGTTTGTTCCCACGGAGAATCCGACGGGTTGTTAC
TCGCTCACATTTAATGTTGATGAAAGCTGGCTACAGGAAGGCCAGACGCGAATTATTTTTGATGGCGTTG
GAATTCCCGGGGATCCGTCGACCTGCAGCCAAGCTTGGCACTGGCCGTCGTTTTACAACGTCGTGACTGG
GAAAACCCTGGCGTTACCCAACTTAATCGCCTTGCAGCACATCCCCCTTTCGCCAGCTGGCGTAATAGCG
AAGAGGCCCGCACCGATCGCCCTTCCCAACAGTTGCGCAGCCTGAATGGCGAATGCCGTTAACGGATTCT
TGAAGACGAAAGGGCCTCGTGATACGCCTATTTTTATAGGTTAATGTCATGATAATAATGGTTTCTTAGA
CGTCAGGTGGCACTTTTCGGGGAAATGTGCGCGGAACCCCTATTTGTTTATTTTTCTAAATACATTCAAA
TATGTATCCGCTCATGAGACAATAACCCTGATAAATGCTTCAATAATATTGAAAAAGGAAGAGTATGAGT
ATTCAACATTTCCGTGTCGCCCTTATTCCCTTTTTTGCGGCATTTTGCCTTCCTGTTTTTGCTCACCCAG
AAACGCTGGTGAAAGTAAAAGATGCTGAAGATCAGTTGGGTGCACGAGTGGGTTACATCGAACTGGATCT
CAACAGCGGTAAGATCCTTGAGAGTTTTCGCCCCGAAGAACGTTTTCCAATGATGAGCACTTTTAAAGTT
CTGCTATGTGGCGCGGTATTATCCCGTATTGACGCCGGGCAAGAGCAACTCGGTCGCCGCATACACTATT
CTCAGAATGACTTGGTTGAGTACTCACCAGTCACAGAAAAGCATCTTACGGATGGCATGACAGTAAGAGA
ATTATGCAGTGCTGCCATAACCATGAGTGATAACACTGCGGCCAACTTACTTCTGACAACGATCGGAGGA
CCGAAGGAGCTAACCGCTTTTTTGCACAACATGGGGGATCATGTAACTCGCCTTGATCGTTGGGAACCGG
AGCTGAATGAAGCCATACCAAACGACGAGCGTGACACCACGATGCCTGTAGCAATGGCAACAACGTTGCG
CAAACTATTAACTGGCGAACTACTTACTCTAGCTTCCCGGCAACAATTAATAGACTGGATGGAGGCGGAT
AAAGTTGCAGGACCACTTCTGCGCTCGGCCCTTCCGGCTGGCTGGTTTATTGCTGATAAATCTGGAGCCG
GTGAGCGTGGGTCTCGCGGTATCATTGCAGCACTGGGGCCAGATGGTAAGCCCTCCCGTATCGTAGTTAT
CTACACGACGGGGAGTCAGGCAACTATGGATGAACGAAATAGACAGATCGCTGAGATAGGTGCCTCACTG
ATTAAGCATTGGTAACTGTCAGACCAAGTTTACTCATATATACTTTAGATTGATTTAAAACTTCATTTTT
AATTTAAAAGGATCTAGGTGAAGATCCTTTTTGATAATCTCATGACCAAAATCCCTTAACGTGAGTTTTC
GTTCCACTGAGCGTCAGACCCCGTAGAAAAGATCAAAGGATCTTCTTGAGATCCTTTTTTTCTGCGCGTA
ATCTGCTGCTTGCAAACAAAAAAACCACCGCTACCAGCGGTGGTTTGTTTGCCGGATCAAGAGCTACCAA
CTCTTTTTCCGAAGGTAACTGGCTTCAGCAGAGCGCAGATACCAAATACTGTCCTTCTAGTGTAGCCGTA
GTTAGGCCACCACTTCAAGAACTCTGTAGCACCGCCTACATACCTCGCTCTGCTAATCCTGTTACCAGTG
GCTGCTGCCAGTGGCGATAAGTCGTGTCTTACCGGGTTGGACTCAAGACGATAGTTACCGGATAAGGCGC
AGCGGTCGGGCTGAACGGGGGGTTCGTGCACACAGCCCAGCTTGGAGCGAACGACCTACACCGAACTGAG
ATACCTACAGCGTGAGCTATGAGAAAGCGCCACGCTTCCCGAAGGGAGAAAGGCGGACAGGTATCCGGTA
AGCGGCAGGGTCGGAACAGGAGAGCGCACGAGGGAGCTTCCAGGGGGAAACGCCTGGTATCTTTATAGTC
CTGTCGGGTTTCGCCACCTCTGACTTGAGCGTCGATTTTTGTGATGCTCGTCAGGGGGGCGGAGCCTATG
GAAAAACGCCAGCAACGCGGCCTTTTTACGGTTCCTGGCCTTTTGCTGGCCTTTTGCTCACATGTTCTTT
CCTGCGTTATCCCCTGATTCTGTGGATAACCGTATTACCGCCTTTGAGTGAGCTGATACCGCTCGCCGCA
GCCGAACGACCGAGCGCAGCGAGTCAGTGAGCGAGGAAGCGGAAGAGCGCCTGATGCGGTATTTTCTCCT
TACGCATCTGTGCGGTATTTCACACCGCATATGGTGCACTCTCAGTACAATCTGCTCTGATGCCGCATAG
TTAAGCCAGTATACACTCCGCTATCGCTACGTGACTGGGTCATGGCTGCGCCCCGACACCCGCCAACACC
CGCTGACGCGCCCTGACGGGCTTGTCTGCTCCCGGCATCCGCTTACAGACAAGCTGTGACCGTCTCCGGG
AGCTGCATGTGTCAGAGGTTTTCACCGTCATCACCGAAACGCGCGAGGCAGCTGCGGTAAAGCTCATCAG
CGTGGTCGTGAAGCGATTCACAGATGTCTGCCTGTTCATCCGCGTCCAGCTCGTTGAGTTTCTCCAGAAG
CGTTAATGTCTGGCTTCTGATAAAGCGGGCCATGTTAAGGGCGGTTTTTTCCTGTTTGGTCACTGATGCC
TCCGTGTAAGGGGGATTTCTGTTCATGGGGGTAATGATACCGATGAAACGAGAGAGGATGCTCACGATAC
GGGTTACTGATGATGAACATGCCCGGTTACTGGAACGTTGTGAGGGTAAACAACTGGCGGTATGGATGCG
GCGGGACCAGAGAAAAATCACTCAGGGTCAATGCCAGCGCTTCGTTAATACAGATGTAGGTGTTCCACAG
GGTAGCCAGCAGCATCCTGCGATGCAGATCCGGAACATAATGGTGCAGGGCGCTGACTTCCGCGTTTCCA
GACTTTACGAAACACGGAAACCGAAGACCATTCATGTTGTTGCTCAGGTCGCAGACGTTTTGCAGCAGCA
GTCGCTTCACGTTCGCTCGCGTATCGGTGATTCATTCTGCTAACCAGTAAGGCAACCCCGCCAGCCTAGC
CGGGTCCTCAACGACAGGAGCACGATCATGCGCACCCGTGGCCAGGACCCAACGCTGCCCGCCGTTAACG
GCCAATACGCAAACCGCCTCTCCCCGCGCGTTGGCCGATTCATTAATGCAGCTGGCACGACAGGTTTCCC
GACTGGAAAGCGGGCAGTGAGCGCAACGCAATTAATGTGAGTTAGCTCACTCATTAGGCACCCCAGGCTT
TACACTTTATGCTTCCGGCTCGTATGTTGTGTGGCGTGGTACTCATAACAATTTCACACAGGAAACAGCT
ATGACCATGATTA
